Addgene plasmid #68482: MSCV Puro-UBC:GFP
Purpose: Retrovirus expressing GFP driven by UBC promoter
Depositing lab: Tyler Jacks. Depositing organization: Massachusetts Institute of Technology. Publication: A Modular Assembly Platform for Rapid Generation of DNA Constructs. Akama-Garren EH, Joshi NS, Tammela T, Chang GP, Wagner BL, Lee DY, Rideout Iii WM, Papagiannakopoulos T, Xue W, Jacks T. Sci Rep. 2016 Feb 18;6:16836. doi: 10.1038/srep16836. PubMed 26887506.
Backbone
  Vector backbone: MSCV 2-5
  Backbone size w/o insert (bp): 5160
  Total vector size (bp): 7766
  Vector type: Mammalian Expression, Retroviral
  Selectable markers: Puromycin
Growth in bacteria
  Bacterial resistance: Ampicillin, 100 μg/mL
  Growth temperature: 37°C
  Growth strain: Stbl3
  Copy number: Unknown
Gene/Insert 1
  Gene/Insert name: Puromycin Resistance (alt name: PuroR)
  Insert size (bp): 603
  Promoter: LTR
  Cloning method: Gibson Cloning
  Sequencing primers: 5′ CTAACTCGAACGCTAGCTGTGCGATCGTTT; 3′ AGGCCTCGGGATTCCTAGGAACAGCGGTTT
Gene/Insert 2
  Gene/Insert name: GFP
  Insert size (bp): 723
  Promoter: UBC
  Cloning method: Gibson Cloning
  Sequencing primers: 5′ AAACCGCTGTTCCTAGGAATCCCGAGGCCT; 3′ AGAGTAATTCAACCCCAAACAACAACGTTT
Terms and licenses: Academic/Nonprofit Terms; Industry Terms: Not Available to Industry
How to cite: MSCV Puro-UBC:GFP was a gift from Tyler Jacks (Addgene plasmid # 68482 ; http://n2t.net/addgene:68482 ; RRID:Addgene_68482)
