[The description below was written by a language model from this plasmid's Addgene catalogue record and pLannotate feature annotations shown in this document.]
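Description:
MSCV Puro-UBC:GFP is a gammaretroviral transfer vector for mammalian expression, built on the MSCV 2-5 backbone (murine stem cell virus type). The proviral region is bounded by 5′ and 3′ long terminal repeats from murine embryonic stem cell virus. Downstream of the 5′ LTR lie the MESV Ψ packaging signal and a truncated MMLV gag segment lacking its start codon, which together promote efficient encapsidation of the genomic RNA without producing Gag protein. The plasmid carries no functional viral structural genes (only a short env fragment is annotated outside the cassette), so gag-pol and envelope functions have to be supplied in trans by packaging cells or helper plasmids. In bacteria it is maintained through a high-copy ColE1/pUC-type origin and selected with ampicillin via β-lactamase. Small remnants of lac, rop, bom, lacZα and tetracycline-resistance sequences in the backbone are non-functional cloning leftovers.

The payload consists of two cassettes in the same orientation, both assembled by Gibson cloning. Puromycin N-acetyltransferase (PuroR) sits directly after the packaging region and is transcribed from the 5′ LTR, giving drug selection of transduced cells. An internal human ubiquitin C (UbC) promoter then drives EGFP, providing constitutive, broadly active fluorescent marking independent of LTR activity. The annotated sequence record (7,782 nt) is slightly longer than the catalogue's stated total size (7,766 bp), but the features agree with the catalogue description.

The construct comes from a modular assembly platform for rapid generation of DNA constructs. It is used to produce retrovirus for stable integration, giving cells that can be both enriched with puromycin and tracked or sorted by GFP fluorescence.
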