Features (pLannotate 1.2.2; 19 found; start..end, strand, type, name):
    579..920     +  misc_feature   MESV Ψ: packaging signal of murine embryonic stem cell virus
    987..1403    +  CDS            gag (truncated): truncated Moloney murine leukemia virus (MMLV) gag gene lacking the start codon
   1452..2051    +  CDS            PuroR: puromycin N-acetyltransferase; pac from Streptomyces alboniger; confers resistance to puromycin
   2087..3298    +  promoter       UbC promoter: human ubiquitin C promoter
   3348..4067    +  CDS            EGFP: the original enhanced GFP (Yang et al., 1996) mammalian codon-optimized
   4144..4658    +  LTR            3' LTR: 3' long terminal repeat from murine embryonic stem cell virus
   4851..4867    -  protein_bind   lac operator: The lac repressor binds to the lac operator to inhibit transcription in E. coli. This inhibition can be relieved by adding lactose or isopropyl-β-D-thiogalactopyranoside (IPTG). lac repressor encoded by lacI
   4875..4905    -  promoter       lac promoter: promoter for the E. coli lac operon
   4920..4941    -  protein_bind   CAP binding site: CAP binding activates transcription in the presence of cAMP. E. coli catabolite activator protein
   4954..5046    -  CDS            lacI (fragment): lac repressor; lacI; The lac repressor binds to the lac operator to inhibit transcription in E. coli. This inhibition can be relieved by adding lactose or isopropyl-β-D-thiogalactopyranoside (IPTG).
   5229..5817    -  rep_origin     ori: high-copy-number ColE1/pMB1/pBR322/pUC origin of replication
   5988..6848    -  CDS            AmpR: β-lactamase; bla; confers resistance to ampicillin, carbenicillin, and related antibiotics
   6849..6953    -  promoter       AmpR promoter: bla
   7048..7083    +  CDS            rop (fragment): Rop protein, which maintains plasmids at low copy number; rop
   7185..7284    +  misc_feature   bom (fragment): basis of mobility region from pBR322
   7290..7439    -  CDS            lacZα (fragment): LacZα fragment of β-galactosidase; lacZ fragment
   7439..7640    -  CDS            TcR (fragment): tetracycline efflux protein; tet; confers resistance to tetracycline
   7641..7739    +  CDS            env (fragment): murine leukemia virus gPr80 envelope polyprotein precursor; env; proteolytically cleaved into gp70SU and p15TM subunits
   7781..515     +  LTR            5' LTR (across the origin): 5' long terminal repeat from murine embryonic stem cell virus
>Addgene plasmid #68482 | MSCV Puro-UBC:GFP | depositor full sequence | sequence record 128112 | Full plasmid sequence
TGAAAGACCCCACCTGTAGGTTTGGCAAGCTAGCTTAAGTAACGCCATTTTGCAAGGCATGGAAAATACA
TAACTGAGAATAGAGAAGTTCAGATCAAGGTTAGGAACAGAGAGACAGCAGAATATGGGCCAAACAGGAT
ATCTGTGGTAAGCAGTTCCTGCCCCGGCTCAGGGCCAAGAACAGATGGTCCCCAGATGCGGTCCCGCCCT
CAGCAGTTTCTAGAGAACCATCAGATGTTTCCAGGGTGCCCCAAGGACCTGAAATGACCCTGTGCCTTAT
TTGAACTAACCAATCAGTTCGCTTCTCGCTTCTGTTCGCGCGCTTCTGCTCCCCGAGCTCAATAAAAGAG
CCCACAACCCCTCACTCGGCGCGCCAGTCCTCCGATAGACTGCGTCGCCCGGGTACCCGTATTCCCAATA
AAGCCTCTTGCTGTTTGCATCCGAATCGTGGACTCGCTGATCCTTGGGAGGGTCTCCTCAGATTGATTGA
CTGCCCACCTCGGGGGTCTTTCATTTGGAGGTTCCACCGAGATTTGGAGACCCCTGCCCAGGGACCACCG
ACCCCCCCGCCGGGAGGTAAGCTGGCCAGCGGTCGTTTCGTGTCTGTCTCTGTCTTTGTGCGTGTTTGTG
CCGGCATCTAATGTTTGCGCCTGCGTCTGTACTAGTTAGCTAACTAGCTCTGTATCTGGCGGACCCGTGG
TGGAACTGACGAGTTCTGAACACCCGGCCGCAACCCTGGGAGACGTCCCAGGGACTTTGGGGGCCGTTTT
TGTGGCCCGACCTGAGGAAGGGAGTCGATGTGGAATCCGACCCCGTCAGGATATGTGGTTCTGGTAGGAG
ACGAGAACCTAAAACAGTTCCCGCCTCCGTCTGAATTTTTGCTTTCGGTTTGGAACCGAAGCCGCGCGTC
TTGTCTGCTGCAGCGCTGCAGCATCGTTCTGTGTTGTCTCTGTCTGACTGTGTTTCTGTATTTGTCTGAA
AATTAGGGCCAGACTGTTACCACTCCCTTAAGTTTGACCTTAGGTCACTGGAAAGATGTCGAGCGGATCG
CTCACAACCAGTCGGTAGATGTCAAGAAGAGACGTTGGGTTACCTTCTGCTCTGCAGAATGGCCAACCTT
TAACGTCGGATGGCCGCGAGACGGCACCTTTAACCGAGACCTCATCACCCAGGTTAAGATCAAGGTCTTT
TCACCTGGCCCGCATGGACACCCAGACCAGGTCCCCTACATCGTGACCTGGGAAGCCTTGGCTTTTGACC
CCCCTCCCTGGGTCAAGCCCTTTGTACACCCTAAGCCTCCGCCTCCTCTTCCTCCATCCGCCCCGTCTCT
CCCCCTTGAACCTCCTCGTTCGACCCCGCCTCGATCCTCCCTTTATCCAGCCCTCACTCCTTCTCTAGGC
GCCGGAATTAGATCTCTAACTCGAACGCTAGCTGTGCGATCGTTTACCACCATGACCGAGTACAAGCCCA
CGGTGCGCCTCGCCACCCGCGACGACGTCCCCAGGGCCGTACGCACCCTCGCCGCCGCGTTCGCCGACTA
CCCCGCCACGCGCCACACCGTCGATCCGGACCGCCACATCGAGCGGGTCACCGAGCTGCAAGAACTCTTC
CTCACGCGCGTCGGGCTCGACATCGGCAAGGTGTGGGTCGCGGACGACGGCGCCGCGGTGGCGGTCTGGA
CCACGCCGGAGAGCGTCGAAGCGGGGGCGGTGTTCGCCGAGATCGGCCCGCGCATGGCCGAGTTGAGCGG
TTCCCGGCTGGCCGCGCAGCAACAGATGGAAGGCCTCCTGGCGCCGCACCGGCCCAAGGAGCCCGCGTGG
TTCCTGGCCACCGTCGGCGTCTCGCCCGACCACCAGGGCAAGGGTCTGGGCAGCGCCGTCGTGCTCCCCG
GAGTGGAGGCGGCCGAGCGCGCCGGGGTGCCCGCCTTCCTGGAGACCTCCGCGCCCCGCAACCTCCCCTT
CTACGAGCGGCTCGGCTTCACCGTCACCGCCGACGTCGAGGTGCCCGAAGGACCGCGCACCTGGTGCATG
ACCCGCAAGCCCGGTGCCTGAAAACCGCTGTTCCTAGGAATCCCGAGGCCTGATCTGGCCTCCGCGCCGG
GTTTTGGCGCCTCCCGCGGGCGCCCCCCTCCTCACGGCGAGCGCTGCCACGTCAGACGAAGGGCGCAGCG
AGCGTCCTGATCCTTCCGCCCGGACGCTCAGGACAGCGGCCCGCTGCTCATAAGACTCGGCCTTAGAACC
CCAGTATCAGCAGAAGGACATTTTAGGACGGGACTTGGGTGACTCTAGGGCACTGGTTTTCTTTCCAGAG
AGCGGAACAGGCGAGGAAAAGTAGTCCCTTCTCGGCGATTCTGCGGAGGGATCTCCGTGGGGCGGTGAAC
GCCGATGATTATATAAGGACGCGCCGGGTGTGGCACAGCTAGTTCCGTCGCAGCCGGGATTTGGGTCGCG
GTTCTTGTTTGTGGATCGCTGTGATCGTCACTTGGTGAGTAGCGGGCTGCTGGGCTGGCCGGGGCTTTCG
TGGCCGCCGGGCCGCTCGGTGGGACGGAAGCGTGTGGAGAGACCGCCAAGGGCTGTAGTCTGGGTCCGCG
AGCAAGGTTGCCCTGAACTGGGGGTTGGGGGGAGCGCAGCAAAATGGCGGCTGTTCCCGAGTCTTGAATG
GAAGACGCTTGTGAGGCGGGCTGTGAGGTCGTTGAAACAAGGTGGGGGGCATGGTGGGCGGCAAGAACCC
AAGGTCTTGAGGCCTTCGCTAATGCGGGAAAGCTCTTATTCGGGTGAGATGGGCTGGGGCACCATCTGGG
GACCCTGACGTGAAGTTTGTCACTGACTGGAGAACTCGGGTTTGTCGTCTGGTTGCGGGGGCGGCAGTTA
TGCGGTGCCGTTGGGCAGTGCACCCGTACCTTTGGGAGCGCGCGCCTCGTCGTGTCGTGACGTCACCCGT
TCTGTTGGCTTATAATGCAGGGTGGGGCCACCTGCCGGTAGGTGTGCGGTAGGCTTTTCTCCGTCGCAGG
ACGCAGGGTTCGGGCCTAGGGTAGGCTCTCCTGAATCGACAGGCGCCGGACCTCTGGTGAGGGGAGGGAT
AAGTGAGGCGTCAGTTTCTTTGGTCGGTTTTATGTACCTATCTTCTTAAGTAGCTGAAGCTCCGGTTTTG
AACTATGCGCTCGGGGTTGGCGAGTGTGTTTTGTGAAGTTTTTTAGGCACCTTTTGAAATGTAATCATTT
GGGTCAATATGTAATTTTCAGTGTTAGACTAGTAAATTGTCCGCTAAATTCTGGCCGTTTTTGGCTTTTT
TGTTAGACGAAGCTAACGCGCTAGGACCCGACATTAGCGCTACAGCTTAAGCGGACCATGGTGAGCAAGG
GCGAGGAGCTGTTCACCGGGGTGGTGCCCATCCTGGTCGAGCTGGACGGCGACGTAAACGGCCACAAGTT
CAGCGTGTCTGGCGAGGGCGAGGGCGATGCCACCTACGGCAAGCTGACCCTGAAGTTCATCTGCACCACC
GGCAAGCTGCCCGTGCCCTGGCCCACCCTCGTGACCACCCTGACCTACGGCGTGCAGTGCTTCAGCCGCT
ACCCCGACCACATGAAGCAGCACGACTTCTTCAAGTCCGCCATGCCCGAAGGCTACGTCCAGGAGCGCAC
CATCTTCTTCAAGGACGACGGCAACTACAAGACCCGCGCCGAGGTGAAGTTCGAGGGCGACACCCTGGTG
AACCGCATCGAGCTGAAGGGCATCGACTTCAAGGAGGACGGCAACATCCTGGGGCACAAGCTGGAGTACA
ACTACAACAGCCACAACGTCTATATCATGGCCGACAAGCAGAAGAACGGCATCAAGGCGAACTTCAAGAT
CCGCCACAACATCGAGGACGGCAGCGTGCAGCTCGCCGACCACTACCAGCAGAACACCCCCATCGGCGAC
GGCCCCGTGCTGCTGCCCGACAACCACTACCTGAGCACCCAGTCCGCCCTGAGCAAAGACCCCAACGAGA
AGCGCGATCACATGGTCCTGCTGGAGTTCGTGACCGCCGCCGGGATCACTCTCGGCATGGACGAGCTGTA
CAAGTAAAAACGTTGTTGTTTGGGGTTGAATTACTCTATCGATAAAATAAAAGATTTTATTTAGTCTCCA
GAAAAAGGGGGGAATGAAAGACCCCACCTGTAGGTTTGGCAAGCTAGCTTAAGTAACGCCATTTTGCAAG
GCATGGAAAATACATAACTGAGAATAGAGAAGTTCAGATCAAGGTTAGGAACAGAGAGACAGCAGAATAT
GGGCCAAACAGGATATCTGTGGTAAGCAGTTCCTGCCCCGGCTCAGGGCCAAGAACAGATGGTCCCCAGA
TGCGGTCCCGCCCTCAGCAGTTTCTAGAGAACCATCAGATGTTTCCAGGGTGCCCCAAGGACCTGAAATG
ACCCTGTGCCTTATTTGAACTAACCAATCAGTTCGCTTCTCGCTTCTGTTCGCGCGCTTCTGCTCCCCGA
GCTCAATAAAAGAGCCCACAACCCCTCACTCGGCGCGCCAGTCCTCCGATAGACTGCGTCGCCCGGGTAC
CCGTGTATCCAATAAACCCTCTTGCAGTTGCATCCGACTTGTGGTCTCGCTGTTCCTTGGGAGGGTCTCC
TCTGAGTGATTGACTACCCGTCAGCGGGGGTCTTTCATGGGTAACAGTTTCTTGAAGTTGGAGAACAACA
TTCTGAGGGTAGGAGTCGAATATTAAGTAATCCTGACTCAATTAGCCACTGTTTTGAATCCACATACTCC
AATACTCCTGAAATAGTTCATTATGGACAGCGCAGAAGAGCTGGGGAGAATTAATTCGTAATCATGGTCA
TAGCTGTTTCCTGTGTGAAATTGTTATCCGCTCACAATTCCACACAACATACGAGCCGGAAGCATAAAGT
GTAAAGCCTGGGGTGCCTAATGAGTGAGCTAACTCACATTAATTGCGTTGCGCTCACTGCCCGCTTTCCA
GTCGGGAAACCTGTCGTGCCAGCTGCATTAATGAATCGGCCAACGCGCGGGGAGAGGCGGTTTGCGTATT
GGGCGCTCTTCCGCTTCCTCGCTCACTGACTCGCTGCGCTCGGTCGTTCGGCTGCGGCGAGCGGTATCAG
CTCACTCAAAGGCGGTAATACGGTTATCCACAGAATCAGGGGATAACGCAGGAAAGAACATGTGAGCAAA
AGGCCAGCAAAAGGCCAGGAACCGTAAAAAGGCCGCGTTGCTGGCGTTTTTCCATAGGCTCCGCCCCCCT
GACGAGCATCACAAAAATCGACGCTCAAGTCAGAGGTGGCGAAACCCGACAGGACTATAAAGATACCAGG
CGTTTCCCCCTGGAAGCTCCCTCGTGCGCTCTCCTGTTCCGACCCTGCCGCTTACCGGATACCTGTCCGC
CTTTCTCCCTTCGGGAAGCGTGGCGCTTTCTCATAGCTCACGCTGTAGGTATCTCAGTTCGGTGTAGGTC
GTTCGCTCCAAGCTGGGCTGTGTGCACGAACCCCCCGTTCAGCCCGACCGCTGCGCCTTATCCGGTAACT
ATCGTCTTGAGTCCAACCCGGTAAGACACGACTTATCGCCACTGGCAGCAGCCACTGGTAACAGGATTAG
CAGAGCGAGGTATGTAGGCGGTGCTACAGAGTTCTTGAAGTGGTGGCCTAACTACGGCTACACTAGAAGG
ACAGTATTTGGTATCTGCGCTCTGCTGAAGCCAGTTACCTTCGGAAAAAGAGTTGGTAGCTCTTGATCCG
GCAAACAAACCACCGCTGGTAGCGGTGGTTTTTTTGTTTGCAAGCAGCAGATTACGCGCAGAAAAAAAGG
ATCTCAAGAAGATCCTTTGATCTTTTCTACGGGGTCTGACGCTCAGTGGAACGAAAACTCACGTTAAGGG
ATTTTGGTCATGAGATTATCAAAAAGGATCTTCACCTAGATCCTTTTAAATTAAAAATGAAGTTTTAAAT
CAATCTAAAGTATATATGAGTAAACTTGGTCTGACAGTTACCAATGCTTAATCAGTGAGGCACCTATCTC
AGCGATCTGTCTATTTCGTTCATCCATAGTTGCCTGACTCCCCGTCGTGTAGATAACTACGATACGGGAG
GGCTTACCATCTGGCCCCAGTGCTGCAATGATACCGCGAGACCCACGCTCACCGGCTCCAGATTTATCAG
CAATAAACCAGCCAGCCGGAAGGGCCGAGCGCAGAAGTGGTCCTGCAACTTTATCCGCCTCCATCCAGTC
TATTAATTGTTGCCGGGAAGCTAGAGTAAGTAGTTCGCCAGTTAATAGTTTGCGCAACGTTGTTGCCATT
GCTACAGGCATCGTGGTGTCACGCTCGTCGTTTGGTATGGCTTCATTCAGCTCCGGTTCCCAACGATCAA
GGCGAGTTACATGATCCCCCATGTTGTGCAAAAAAGCGGTTAGCTCCTTCGGTCCTCCGATCGTTGTCAG
AAGTAAGTTGGCCGCAGTGTTATCACTCATGGTTATGGCAGCACTGCATAATTCTCTTACTGTCATGCCA
TCCGTAAGATGCTTTTCTGTGACTGGTGAGTACTCAACCAAGTCATTCTGAGAATAGTGTATGCGGCGAC
CGAGTTGCTCTTGCCCGGCGTCAATACGGGATAATACCGCGCCACATAGCAGAACTTTAAAAGTGCTCAT
CATTGGAAAACGTTCTTCGGGGCGAAAACTCTCAAGGATCTTACCGCTGTTGAGATCCAGTTCGATGTAA
CCCACTCGTGCACCCAACTGATCTTCAGCATCTTTTACTTTCACCAGCGTTTCTGGGTGAGCAAAAACAG
GAAGGCAAAATGCCGCAAAAAAGGGAATAAGGGCGACACGGAAATGTTGAATACTCATACTCTTCCTTTT
TCAATATTATTGAAGCATTTATCAGGGTTATTGTCTCATGAGCGGATACATATTTGAATGTATTTAGAAA
AATAAACAAATAGGGGTTCCGCGCACATTTCCCCGAAAAGTGCCACCTGACGTCTAAGAAACCATTATTA
TCATGACATTAACCTATAAAAATAGGCGTATCACGAGGCCCTTTCGTCTCGCGCGTTTCGGTGATGACGG
TGAAAACCTCTGACACATGCAGCTCCCGGAGACGGTCACAGCTTGTCTGTAAGCGGATGCCGGGAGCAGA
CAAGCCCGTCAGGGCGCGTCAGCGGGTGTTGGCGGGTGTCGGGGCTGGCTTAACTATGCGGCATCAGAGC
AGATTGTACTGAGAGTGCACCATATGCGGTGTGAAATACCGCACAGATGCGTAAGGAGAAAATACCGCAT
CAGGCGCCATTCGCCATTCAGGCTGCGCAACTGTTGGGAAGGGCGATCGGTGCGGGCCTCTTCGCTATTA
CGCCAGCTGGCGAAAGGGGGATGTGCTGCAAGGCGATTAAGTTGGGTAACGCCAGGGTTTTCCCAGTCAC
GACGTTGTAAAACGACGGCGCAAGGAATGGTGCATGCAAGGAGATGGCGCCCAACAGTCCCCCGGCCACG
GGGCCTGCCACCATACCCACGCCGAAACAAGCGCTCATGAGCCCGAAGTGGCGAGCCCGATCTTCCCCAT
CGGTGATGTCGGCGATATAGGCGCCAGCAACCGCACCTGTGGCGCCGGTGATGCCGGCCACGATGCGTCC
GGCGTAGAGGCGATTAGTCCAATTTGTTAAAGACAGGATATCAGTGGTCCAGGCTCTAGTTTTGACTCAA
CAATATCACCAGCTGAAGCCTATAGAGTACGAGCCATAGATAAAATAAAAGATTTTATTTAGTCTCCAGA
AAAAGGGGGGAA
