>Addgene plasmid #68482 | MSCV Puro-UBC:GFP | addgene partial sequence | sequence record 123287 | Puro-F 5'-GCAACCTCCCTTCTACGAGC-3'
AGGTGCCCGAAGGACCGCGCACCTGGTGCATGACCCGCAAGCCCGGTGCCTGAAAACCGCTGTTCCTAGG
AATCCCGAGGCCTGATCTGGCCTCCGCGCCGGGTTTTGGCGCCTCCCGCGGGCGCCCCCCTCCTCACGGC
GAGCGCTGCCACGTCAGACGAAGGGCGCAGCGAGCGTCCTGATCCTTCCGCCCGGACGCTCAGGACAGCG
GCCCGCTGCTCATAAGACTCGGCCTTAGAACCCCAGTATCAGCAGAAGGACATTTTAGGACGGGACTTGG
GTGACTCTAGGGCACTGGTTTTCTTTCCAGAGAGCGGAACAGGCGAGGAAAAGTAGTCCCTTCTCGGCGA
TTCTGCGGAGGGATCTCCGTGGGGCGGTGAACGCCGATGATTATATAAGGACGCGCCGGGTGTGGCACAG
CTAGTTCCGTCGCAGCCGGGATTTGGGTCGCGGTTCTTGTTTGTGGATCGCTGTGATCGTCACTTGGTGA
GTAGCGGGCTGCTGGGCTGGCCGGGGCTTTCGTGGCCGCCGGGCCGCTCGGTGGGACGGAAGCGTGTGGA
GAGACCGCCAAGGGCTGTAGTCTGGGTCCGCGAGCAAGGTTGCCCTGAACTGGGGGTTGGGGGGAGCGCA
GCAAAATGGCGGCTGTTCCCGAGTCTTGAATGGAAGACGCTTGTGAGGCGGGCTGTGAGGTCGTTGAAAC
AAGGTGGGGGGCATGGTGGGCGGCAAGAACCCAAGGTCTTGAGGCCTTCGCTAATGCGGGAAAGCTCTTA
TTCGGGTGAGATGGGCTGGGGCACCATCTGGGGACCCTGACGTGAAGTTTGTCACTGACTGGAGAACTC
