>Addgene plasmid #68482 | MSCV Puro-UBC:GFP | addgene partial sequence | sequence record 123288 | EXFP-internal-R 5'-GAACTCCAGCAGGACCATGT-3'
GGCGGACTGGGTGCTCAGGTAGTGGTTGTCGGGCAGCAGCACGGGGCCGTCGCCGATGGGGGTGTTCTGC
TGGTAGTGGTCGGCGAGCTGCACGCTGCCGTCCTCGATGTTGTGGCGGATCTTGAAGTTCGCCTTGATGC
CGTTCTTCTGCTTGTCGGCCATGATATAGACGTTGTGGCTGTTGTAGTTGTACTCCAGCTTGTGCCCCAG
GATGTTGCCGTCCTCCTTGAAGTCGATGCCCTTCAGCTCGATGCGGTTCACCAGGGTGTCGCCCTCGAAC
TTCACCTCGGCGCGGGTCTTGTAGTTGCCGTCGTCCTTGAAGAAGATGGTGCGCTCCTGGACGTAGCCTT
CGGGCATGGCGGACTTGAAGAAGTCGTGCTGCTTCATGTGGTCGGGGTAGCGGCTGAAGCACTGCACGCC
GTAGGTCAGGGTGGTCACGAGGGTGGGCCAGGGCACGGGCAGCTTGCCGGTGGTGCAGATGAACTTCAGG
GTCAGCTTGCCGTAGGTGGCATCGCCCTCGCCCTCGCCAGACACGCTGAACTTGTGGCCGTTTACGTCGC
CGTCCAGCTCGACCAGGATGGGCACCACCCCGGTGAACAGCTCCTCGCCCTTGCTCACCATGGTCCGCTT
AAGCTGTAGCGCTAATGTCGGGTCCTAGCGCGTTAGCTTCGTCTAACAAAAAAGCCAAAAACGGCCAGAA
TTTAGCGGACAATTTACTAGTCTAACACTGAAAATTACATATTGACCCAAATGATTACATTTCAAAAGGT
GCCTAAAAAACTTCACAAAACACACTCGCCAACCCCGAGCGCATAGTTCAAAACCGGAGCTTCAGCTACT
TAAGAAGATAGGTACATAAAACCGACCAAAGAAACTGACGCCTCACTTATCCCTCCCCTCACCAGAGGTC
CGGCGCCTGTCGATTCAGGAGAGCCTACCCTAGGCCCGAACCCTGCGTCCTGCGACGGAGAAAAGCCTAC
CGCACACCTACCG
